Addgene plasmid #92363: pX330a dCas9-VP64
Purpose: Modified CAG promoter-containing vector for ubiquitous expression of catalytically inactive Cas9 fused to VP64 transcriptional activation domain. For targeted gene activation in chicken embryos.
Depositing lab: Tatjana Sauka-Spengler. Depositing organization: University of Oxford. Publication: Genome and epigenome engineering CRISPR toolkit for in vivo modulation of cis-regulatory interactions and gene expression in the chicken embryo. Williams RM, Senanayake U, Artibani M, Taylor G, Wells D, Ahmed AA, Sauka-Spengler T. Development. 2018 Feb 23;145(4). pii: dev.160333. doi: 10.1242/dev.160333. PubMed 29386245.
Backbone
  Vector backbone: x330
  Backbone size w/o insert (bp): 4252
  Total vector size (bp): 8596
  Vector type: Mammalian Expression, CRISPR
Growth in bacteria
  Bacterial resistance: Ampicillin, 100 μg/mL
  Growth temperature: 37°C
  Growth strain: DH5alpha
  Copy number: High Copy
Gene/Insert
  Gene/Insert name: dCas9-VP64
  Insert size (bp): 4344
  Promoter: CAG
  Cloning method: Gibson Cloning
  Sequencing primers: 5′ tctgactgaccgcgttactc; 3′ aggaaaggacagtgggagtg
Resource information
  A portion of this plasmid was derived from a plasmid made by: Cas9m4-VP64 was amplified from (Addgene #47319) and cloned into pX330 (Addgene #42230).
Terms and licenses: Academic/Nonprofit Terms; Industry Terms: Not Available to Industry
Depositor comments: CAS9 transcriptional activators for target specificity screening and paired nickases for cooperative genome engineering. Mali P, Aach J, Stranges PB, Esvelt KM, Moosburner M, Kosuri S, Yang L, Church GM. Nat Biotechnol. 2013 Aug 1. doi: 10.1038/nbt.2675. 10.1038/nbt.2675 PubMed 23907171 Multiplex Genome Engineering Using CRISPR/Cas Systems. Cong L, Ran FA, Cox D, Lin S, Barretto R, Habib N, Hsu PD, Wu X, Jiang W, Marraffini LA, Zhang F. Science. 2013 Jan 3. 10.1126/science.1231143 PubMed 23287718 Please visit https://www.biorxiv.org/content/early/2017/05/08/135525 for bioRxiv preprint.
How to cite: pX330a dCas9-VP64 was a gift from Tatjana Sauka-Spengler (Addgene plasmid # 92363 ; http://n2t.net/addgene:92363 ; RRID:Addgene_92363)
