[The description below was written by a language model from this plasmid's Addgene catalogue record and pLannotate feature annotations shown in this document.]
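Description:
pX330a dCas9-VP64 is an 8.6 kb CRISPR activation plasmid built on the pX330 backbone and intended for transient expression in vertebrate cells, specifically for targeted gene activation in chicken embryos. It is catalogued as a mammalian expression/CRISPR vector. In bacteria it is maintained at high copy from a ColE1/pUC-type origin and selected with ampicillin through the β-lactamase gene and its native promoter. An M13/f1-type phage origin and a single AAV2 inverted terminal repeat are also annotated. With only one ITR detected, this appears to be a leftover from the parental backbone rather than a functional AAV packaging unit.

The payload is a fusion of catalytically dead Streptococcus pyogenes Cas9 to the VP64 transcriptional activation domain, amplified from an earlier Cas9m4-VP64 plasmid and inserted by Gibson assembly. The Cas9m4 variant carries the D10A, D839A, H840A and N863A mutations, so it binds DNA under guide RNA direction without cutting. The annotation software labels only a short downstream stretch as a "VP96 fragment", which reflects the tandem VP16 minimal activation repeats that make up VP64. Expression is driven by a modified CAG-type promoter, composed of a CMV enhancer, the chicken β-actin promoter and a hybrid chicken β-actin/minute virus of mice intron, giving ubiquitous expression, and is terminated by a bovine growth hormone polyadenylation signal. Upstream, the pX330-derived human U6 Pol III promoter and S. pyogenes guide RNA scaffold (plus an additional scaffold fragment) remain annotated, but the record names no guide sequence. When a guide directs it to a promoter or enhancer, the fusion recruits transcriptional machinery to upregulate the target gene in vivo.
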