Features (pLannotate 1.2.2; 17 found; start..end, strand, type, name):
     24..612     +  rep_origin     ori: high-copy-number ColE1/pMB1/pBR322/pUC origin of replication
    674..914     +  promoter       U6 promoter: RNA polymerase III promoter for human U6 snRNA
    941..1016    +  misc_RNA       gRNA scaffold: guide RNA scaffold for the Streptococcus pyogenes CRISPR/Cas9 system
   1023..1066    +  misc_RNA       gRNA scaffold (fragment): guide RNA scaffold for the Streptococcus pyogenes CRISPR/Cas9 system
   1113..1398    +  enhancer       CMV enhancer: human cytomegalovirus immediate early enhancer; contains an 18-bp deletion relative to the standard CMV enhancer
   1400..1677    +  promoter       chicken β-actin promoter: No description available
   1678..1906    +  intron         hybrid intron: hybrid between chicken β-actin (CBA) and minute virus of mice (MMV) introns (Gray et al., 2011)
   1957..6060    +  CDS            Cas9m4: catalytically dead mutant of the Cas9 endonuclease from the Streptococcus pyogenes Type II CRISPR/Cas system RNA-guided DNA-binding protein that lacks endonuclease activity due to the mutations D10A, D839A, H840A, and N863A (Mali et al., 2013)
   6238..6254    +  CDS            VP96 (fragment): 6 tandem repeats of the minimal activation domain of herpes simplex virus VP16 (Cheng et al., 2013)
   6316..6427    +  polyA_signal   bGH poly(A) signal: bovine growth hormone polyadenylation signal
   6532..6672    +  repeat_region  AAV2 ITR: inverted terminal repeat of adeno-associated virus serotype 2 inverted
   6677..6728    -  misc_feature   bom (fragment): basis of mobility region from pBR322
   6747..7127    +  rep_origin     M13 ori (sequence partly withheld): M13 bacteriophage origin of replication; arrow indicates direction of (+) strand synthesis
   7203..7252    -  misc_feature   bom (fragment): basis of mobility region from pBR322
   7354..7389    -  CDS            rop (fragment): Rop protein, which maintains plasmids at low copy number; rop
   7484..7588    +  promoter       AmpR promoter: bla
   7589..8449    +  CDS            AmpR: β-lactamase; bla; confers resistance to ampicillin, carbenicillin, and related antibiotics
>Addgene plasmid #92363 | pX330a dCas9-VP64 | depositor full sequence | sequence record 178232 | pX330a dCas9-VP64 sequence 8596 bps
GTAGAAAAGATCAAAGGATCTTCTTGAGATCCTTTTTTTCTGCGCGTAATCTGCTGCTTGCAAACAAAAA
AACCACCGCTACCAGCGGTGGTTTGTTTGCCGGATCAAGAGCTACCAACTCTTTTTCCGAAGGTAACTGG
CTTCAGCAGAGCGCAGATACCAAATACTGTCCTTCTAGTGTAGCCGTAGTTAGGCCACCACTTCAAGAAC
TCTGTAGCACCGCCTACATACCTCGCTCTGCTAATCCTGTTACCAGTGGCTGCTGCCAGTGGCGATAAGT
CGTGTCTTACCGGGTTGGACTCAAGACGATAGTTACCGGATAAGGCGCAGCGGTCGGGCTGAACGGGGGG
TTCGTGCACACAGCCCAGCTTGGAGCGAACGACCTACACCGAACTGAGATACCTACAGCGTGAGCTATGA
GAAAGCGCCACGCTTCCCGAAGGGAGAAAGGCGGACAGGTATCCGGTAAGCGGCAGGGTCGGAACAGGAG
AGCGCACGAGGGAGCTTCCAGGGGGAAACGCCTGGTATCTTTATAGTCCTGTCGGGTTTCGCCACCTCTG
ACTTGAGCGTCGATTTTTGTGATGCTCGTCAGGGGGGCGGAGCCTATGGAAAAACGCCAGCAACGCGGCC
TTTTTACGGTTCCTGGCCTTTTGCTGGCCTTTTGCTCACATGTGAGGGCCTATTTCCCATGATTCCTTCA
TATTTGCATATACGATACAAGGCTGTTAGAGAGATAATTGGAATTAATTTGACTGTAAACACAAAGATAT
TAGTACAAAATACGTGACGTAGAAAGTAATAATTTCTTGGGTAGTTTGCAGTTTTAAAATTATGTTTTAA
AATGGACTATCATATGCTTACCGTAACTTGAAAGTATTTCGATTTCTTGGCTTTATATATCTTGTGGAAA
GGACGAAACACCGGGTCTTCGAGAAGACCTGTTTTAGAGCTAGAAATAGCAAGTTAAAATAAGGCTAGTC
CGTTATCAACTTGAAAAAGTGGCACCGAGTCGGTGCTTTTTTGTTTTAGAGCTAGAAATAGCAAGTTAAA
ATAAGGCTAGTCCGTTTTTAGCGCGTGCGCCAATTCTGCAGACAAATGGCTCTAGAGGTACCCGTTACAT
AACTTACGGTAAATGGCCCGCCTGGCTGACCGCCCAACGACCCCCGCCCATTGACGTCAATAGTAACGCC
AATAGGGACTTTCCATTGACGTCAATGGGTGGAGTATTTACGGTAAACTGCCCACTTGGCAGTACATCAA
GTGTATCATATGCCAAGTACGCCCCCTATTGACGTCAATGACGGTAAATGGCCCGCCTGGCATTGTGCCC
AGTACATGACCTTATGGGACTTTCCTACTTGGCAGTACATCTACGTATTAGTCATCGCTATTACCATGGT
CGAGGTGAGCCCCACGTTCTGCTTCACTCTCCCCATCTCCCCCCCCTCCCCACCCCCAATTTTGTATTTA
TTTATTTTTTAATTATTTTGTGCAGCGATGGGGGCGGGGGGGGGGGGGGGGCGCGCGCCAGGCGGGGCGG
GGCGGGGCGAGGGGCGGGGCGGGGCGAGGCGGAGAGGTGCGGCGGCAGCCAATCAGAGCGGCGCGCTCCG
AAAGTTTCCTTTTATGGCGAGGCGGCGGCGGCGGCGGCCCTATAAAAAGCGAAGCGCGCGGCGGGCGGGA
GTCGCTGCGACGCTGCCTTCGCCCCGTGCCCCGCTCCGCCGCCGCCTCGCGCCGCCCGCCCCGGCTCTGA
CTGACCGCGTTACTCCCACAGGTGAGCGGGCGGGACGGCCCTTCTCCTCCGGGCTGTAATTAGCTGAGCA
AGAGGTAAGGGTTTAAGGGATGGTTGGTTGGTGGGGTATTAATGTTTAATTACCTGGAGCACCTGCCTGA
AATCACTTTTTTTCAGGTTGGACCGGTGCCACCATGCCCAAGAAGAAGAGGAAGGTGGGAAGGGGGATGG
ACAAGAAGTACTCCATTGGGCTCGCTATCGGCACAAACAGCGTCGGCTGGGCCGTCATTACGGACGAGTA
CAAGGTGCCGAGCAAAAAATTCAAAGTTCTGGGCAATACCGATCGCCACAGCATAAAGAAGAACCTCATT
GGCGCCCTCCTGTTCGACTCCGGGGAGACGGCCGAAGCCACGCGGCTCAAAAGAACAGCACGGCGCAGAT
ATACCCGCAGAAAGAATCGGATCTGCTACCTGCAGGAGATCTTTAGTAATGAGATGGCTAAGGTGGATGA
CTCTTTCTTCCATAGGCTGGAGGAGTCCTTTTTGGTGGAGGAGGATAAAAAGCACGAGCGCCACCCAATC
TTTGGCAATATCGTGGACGAGGTGGCGTACCATGAAAAGTACCCAACCATATATCATCTGAGGAAGAAGC
TTGTAGACAGTACTGATAAGGCTGACTTGCGGTTGATCTATCTCGCGCTGGCGCATATGATCAAATTTCG
GGGACACTTCCTCATCGAGGGGGACCTGAACCCAGACAACAGCGATGTCGACAAACTCTTTATCCAACTG
GTTCAGACTTACAATCAGCTTTTCGAAGAGAACCCGATCAACGCATCCGGAGTTGACGCCAAAGCAATCC
TGAGCGCTAGGCTGTCCAAATCCCGGCGGCTCGAAAACCTCATCGCACAGCTCCCTGGGGAGAAGAAGAA
CGGCCTGTTTGGTAATCTTATCGCCCTGTCACTCGGGCTGACCCCCAACTTTAAATCTAACTTCGACCTG
GCCGAAGATGCCAAGCTTCAACTGAGCAAAGACACCTACGATGATGATCTCGACAATCTGCTGGCCCAGA
TCGGCGACCAGTACGCAGACCTTTTTTTGGCGGCAAAGAACCTGTCAGACGCCATTCTGCTGAGTGATAT
TCTGCGAGTGAACACGGAGATCACCAAAGCTCCGCTGAGCGCTAGTATGATCAAGCGCTATGATGAGCAC
CACCAAGACTTGACTTTGCTGAAGGCCCTTGTCAGACAGCAACTGCCTGAGAAGTACAAGGAAATTTTCT
TCGATCAGTCTAAAAATGGCTACGCCGGATACATTGACGGCGGAGCAAGCCAGGAGGAATTTTACAAATT
TATTAAGCCCATCTTGGAAAAAATGGACGGCACCGAGGAGCTGCTGGTAAAGCTTAACAGAGAAGATCTG
TTGCGCAAACAGCGCACTTTCGACAATGGAAGCATCCCCCACCAGATTCACCTGGGCGAACTGCACGCTA
TCCTCAGGCGGCAAGAGGATTTCTACCCCTTTTTGAAAGATAACAGGGAAAAGATTGAGAAAATCCTCAC
ATTTCGGATACCCTACTATGTAGGCCCCCTCGCCCGGGGAAATTCCAGATTCGCGTGGATGACTCGCAAA
TCAGAAGAGACCATCACTCCCTGGAACTTCGAGGAAGTCGTGGATAAGGGGGCCTCTGCCCAGTCCTTCA
TCGAAAGGATGACTAACTTTGATAAAAATCTGCCTAACGAAAAGGTGCTTCCTAAACACTCTCTGCTGTA
CGAGTACTTCACAGTTTATAACGAGCTCACCAAGGTCAAATACGTCACAGAAGGGATGAGAAAGCCAGCA
TTCCTGTCTGGAGAGCAGAAGAAAGCTATCGTGGACCTCCTCTTCAAGACGAACCGGAAAGTTACCGTGA
AACAGCTCAAAGAAGACTATTTCAAAAAGATTGAATGTTTCGACTCTGTTGAAATCAGCGGAGTGGAGGA
TCGCTTCAACGCATCCCTGGGAACGTATCACGATCTCCTGAAAATCATTAAAGACAAGGACTTCCTGGAC
AATGAGGAGAACGAGGACATTCTTGAGGACATTGTCCTCACCCTTACGTTGTTTGAAGATAGGGAGATGA
TTGAAGAACGCTTGAAAACTTACGCTCATCTCTTCGACGACAAAGTCATGAAACAGCTCAAGAGGCGCCG
ATATACAGGATGGGGGCGGCTGTCAAGAAAACTGATCAATGGGATCCGAGACAAGCAGAGTGGAAAGACA
ATCCTGGATTTTCTTAAGTCCGATGGATTTGCCAACCGGAACTTCATGCAGTTGATCCATGATGACTCTC
TCACCTTTAAGGAGGACATCCAGAAAGCACAAGTTTCTGGCCAGGGGGACAGTCTTCACGAGCACATCGC
TAATCTTGCAGGTAGCCCAGCTATCAAAAAGGGAATACTGCAGACCGTTAAGGTCGTGGATGAACTCGTC
AAAGTAATGGGAAGGCATAAGCCCGAGAATATCGTTATCGAGATGGCCCGAGAGAACCAAACTACCCAGA
AGGGACAGAAGAACAGTAGGGAAAGGATGAAGAGGATTGAAGAGGGTATAAAAGAACTGGGGTCCCAAAT
CCTTAAGGAACACCCAGTTGAAAACACCCAGCTTCAGAATGAGAAGCTCTACCTGTACTACCTGCAGAAC
GGCAGGGACATGTACGTGGATCAGGAACTGGACATCAATCGGCTCTCCGACTACGACGTGGCTGCTATCG
TGCCCCAGTCTTTTCTCAAAGATGATTCTATTGATAATAAAGTGTTGACAAGATCCGATAAAGCTAGAGG
GAAGAGTGATAACGTCCCCTCAGAAGAAGTTGTCAAGAAAATGAAAAATTATTGGCGGCAGCTGCTGAAC
GCCAAACTGATCACACAACGGAAGTTCGATAATCTGACTAAGGCTGAACGAGGTGGCCTGTCTGAGTTGG
ATAAAGCCGGCTTCATCAAAAGGCAGCTTGTTGAGACACGCCAGATCACCAAGCACGTGGCCCAAATTCT
CGATTCACGCATGAACACCAAGTACGATGAAAATGACAAACTGATTCGAGAGGTGAAAGTTATTACTCTG
AAGTCTAAGCTGGTCTCAGATTTCAGAAAGGACTTTCAGTTTTATAAGGTGAGAGAGATCAACAATTACC
ACCATGCGCATGATGCCTACCTGAATGCAGTGGTAGGCACTGCACTTATCAAAAAATATCCCAAGCTTGA
ATCTGAATTTGTTTACGGAGACTATAAAGTGTACGATGTTAGGAAAATGATCGCAAAGTCTGAGCAGGAA
ATAGGCAAGGCCACCGCTAAGTACTTCTTTTACAGCAATATTATGAATTTTTTCAAGACCGAGATTACAC
TGGCCAATGGAGAGATTCGGAAGCGACCACTTATCGAAACAAACGGAGAAACAGGAGAAATCGTGTGGGA
CAAGGGTAGGGATTTCGCGACAGTCCGGAAGGTCCTGTCCATGCCGCAGGTGAACATCGTTAAAAAGACC
GAAGTACAGACCGGAGGCTTCTCCAAGGAAAGTATCCTCCCGAAAAGGAACAGCGACAAGCTGATCGCAC
GCAAAAAAGATTGGGACCCCAAGAAATACGGCGGATTCGATTCTCCTACAGTCGCTTACAGTGTACTGGT
TGTGGCCAAAGTGGAGAAAGGGAAGTCTAAAAAACTCAAAAGCGTCAAGGAACTGCTGGGCATCACAATC
ATGGAGCGATCAAGCTTCGAAAAAAACCCCATCGACTTTCTCGAGGCGAAAGGATATAAAGAGGTCAAAA
AAGACCTCATCATTAAGCTTCCCAAGTACTCTCTCTTTGAGCTTGAAAACGGCCGGAAACGAATGCTCGC
TAGTGCGGGCGAGCTGCAGAAAGGTAACGAGCTGGCACTGCCCTCTAAATACGTTAATTTCTTGTATCTG
GCCAGCCACTATGAAAAGCTCAAAGGGTCTCCCGAAGATAATGAGCAGAAGCAGCTGTTCGTGGAACAAC
ACAAACACTACCTTGATGAGATCATCGAGCAAATAAGCGAATTCTCCAAAAGAGTGATCCTCGCCGACGC
TAACCTCGATAAGGTGCTTTCTGCTTACAATAAGCACAGGGATAAGCCCATCAGGGAGCAGGCAGAAAAC
ATTATCCACTTGTTTACTCTGACCAACTTGGGCGCGCCTGCAGCCTTCAAGTACTTCGACACCACCATAG
ACAGAAAGCGGTACACCTCTACAAAGGAGGTCCTGGACGCCACACTGATTCATCAGTCAATTACGGGGCT
CTATGAAACAAGAATCGACCTCTCTCAGCTCGGTGGAGACAGCAGGGCTGACCCCAAGAAGAAGAGGAAG
GTGGAGGCCAGCGGTTCCGGACGGGCTGACGCATTGGACGATTTTGATCTGGATATGCTGGGAAGTGACG
CCCTCGATGATTTTGACCTTGACATGCTTGGTTCGGATGCCCTTGATGACTTTGACCTCGACATGCTCGG
CAGTGACGCCCTTGATGATTTCGACCTGGACATGCTGATTAACTCTAGATGATAAGAATTCCTAGAGCTC
GCTGATCAGCCTCGACTGTGCCTTCTAGTTGCCAGCCATCTGTTGTTTGCCCCTCCCCCGTGCCTTCCTT
GACCCTGGAAGGTGCCACTCCCACTGTCCTTTCCTAATAAAATGAGGAAATTGCATCGCATTGTCTGAGT
AGGTGTCATTCTATTCTGGGGGGTGGGGTGGGGCAGGACAGCAAGGGGGAGGATTGGGAAGAGAATAGCA
GGCATGCTGGGGAGCGGCCGCAGGAACCCCTAGTGATGGAGTTGGCCACTCCCTCTCTGCGCGCTCGCTC
GCTCACTGAGGCCGGGCGACCAAAGGTCGCCCGACGCCCGGGCTTTGCCCGGGCGGCCTCAGTGAGCGAG
CGAGCGCGCAGCTGCCTGCAGGGGCGCCTGATGCGGTATTTTCTCCTTACGCATCTGTGCGGTATTTCAC
ACCGCATA
[142 nt withheld, positions 6729-6870]
C
[141 nt withheld, positions 6872-7012]
CCTTTGACGTTGGAGTCCACGTTCTTT
[37 nt withheld, positions 7040-7076]
ACCCTATCTCGGGCTATTCTTTTGATTTATAAGGGATTTTGCCGATTTCGGCCTATTGGTTAAAAAATGA
GCTGATTTAACAAAAATTTAACGCGAATTTTAACAAAATATTAACGTTTACAATTTTATGGTGCACTCTC
AGTACAATCTGCTCTGATGCCGCATAGTTAAGCCAGCCCCGACACCCGCCAACACCCGCTGACGCGCCCT
GACGGGCTTGTCTGCTCCCGGCATCCGCTTACAGACAAGCTGTGACCGTCTCCGGGAGCTGCATGTGTCA
GAGGTTTTCACCGTCATCACCGAAACGCGCGAGACGAAAGGGCCTCGTGATACGCCTATTTTTATAGGTT
AATGTCATGATAATAATGGTTTCTTAGACGTCAGGTGGCACTTTTCGGGGAAATGTGCGCGGAACCCCTA
TTTGTTTATTTTTCTAAATACATTCAAATATGTATCCGCTCATGAGACAATAACCCTGATAAATGCTTCA
ATAATATTGAAAAAGGAAGAGTATGAGTATTCAACATTTCCGTGTCGCCCTTATTCCCTTTTTTGCGGCA
TTTTGCCTTCCTGTTTTTGCTCACCCAGAAACGCTGGTGAAAGTAAAAGATGCTGAAGATCAGTTGGGTG
CACGAGTGGGTTACATCGAACTGGATCTCAACAGCGGTAAGATCCTTGAGAGTTTTCGCCCCGAAGAACG
TTTTCCAATGATGAGCACTTTTAAAGTTCTGCTATGTGGCGCGGTATTATCCCGTATTGACGCCGGGCAA
GAGCAACTCGGTCGCCGCATACACTATTCTCAGAATGACTTGGTTGAGTACTCACCAGTCACAGAAAAGC
ATCTTACGGATGGCATGACAGTAAGAGAATTATGCAGTGCTGCCATAACCATGAGTGATAACACTGCGGC
CAACTTACTTCTGACAACGATCGGAGGACCGAAGGAGCTAACCGCTTTTTTGCACAACATGGGGGATCAT
GTAACTCGCCTTGATCGTTGGGAACCGGAGCTGAATGAAGCCATACCAAACGACGAGCGTGACACCACGA
TGCCTGTAGCAATGGCAACAACGTTGCGCAAACTATTAACTGGCGAACTACTTACTCTAGCTTCCCGGCA
ACAATTAATAGACTGGATGGAGGCGGATAAAGTTGCAGGACCACTTCTGCGCTCGGCCCTTCCGGCTGGC
TGGTTTATTGCTGATAAATCTGGAGCCGGTGAGCGTGGAAGCCGCGGTATCATTGCAGCACTGGGGCCAG
ATGGTAAGCCCTCCCGTATCGTAGTTATCTACACGACGGGGAGTCAGGCAACTATGGATGAACGAAATAG
ACAGATCGCTGAGATAGGTGCCTCACTGATTAAGCATTGGTAACTGTCAGACCAAGTTTACTCATATATA
CTTTAGATTGATTTAAAACTTCATTTTTAATTTAAAAGGATCTAGGTGAAGATCCTTTTTGATAATCTCA
TGACCAAAATCCCTTAACGTGAGTTTTCGTTCCACTGAGCGTCAGACCCC
