>Addgene plasmid #92363 | pX330a dCas9-VP64 | addgene partial sequence | sequence record 181403 | Addgene Partial NGS Result
GGTGCCACCATGCCCAAGAAGAAGAGGAAGGTGGGAAGGGGGATGGACAAGAAGTACTCCATTGGGCTCG
CTATCGGCACAAACAGCGTCGGCTGGGCCGTCATTACGGACGAGTACAAGGTGCCGAGCAAAAAATTCAA
AGTTCTGGGCAATACCGATCGCCACAGCATAAAGAAGAACCTCATTGGCGCCCTCCTGTTCGACTCCGGG
GAGACGGCCGAAGCCACGCGGCTCAAAAGAACAGCACGGCGCAGATATACCCGCAGAAAGAATCGGATCT
GCTACCTGCAGGAGATCTTTAGTAATGAGATGGCTAAGGTGGATGACTCTTTCTTCCATAGGCTGGAGGA
GTCCTTTTTGGTGGAGGAGGATAAAAAGCACGAGCGCCACCCAATCTTTGGCAATATCGTGGACGAGGTG
GCGTACCATGAAAAGTACCCAACCATATATCATCTGAGGAAGAAGCTTGTAGACAGTACTGATAAGGCTG
ACTTGCGGTTGATCTATCTCGCGCTGGCGCATATGATCAAATTTCGGGGACACTTCCTCATCGAGGGGGA
CCTGAACCCAGACAACAGCGATGTCGACAAACTCTTTATCCAACTGGTTCAGACTTACAATCAGCTTTTC
GAAGAGAACCCGATCAATGCATCCGGAGTTGACGCCAAAGCAATCCTGAGCGCTAGGCTGTCCAAATCCC
GGCGGCTCGAAAACCTCATCGCACAGCTCCCTGGGGAGAAGAAGAACGGCCTGTTTGGTAATCTTATCGC
CCTGTCACTCGGGCTGACCCCCAACTTTAAATCTAACTTCGACCTGGCCGAAGATGCCAAGCTTCAACTG
AGCAAAGACACCTACGATGATGATCTCGACAATCTGCTGGCCCAGATCGGCGACCAGTACGCAGACCTTT
TTTTGGCGGCAAAGAACCTGTCAGACGCCATTCTGCTGAGTGATATTCTGCGAGTGAACACGGAGATCAC
CAAAGCTCCGCTGAGCGCTAGTATGATCAAGCGCTATGATGAGCACCACCAAGACTTGACTTTGCTGAAG
GCCCTTGTCAGACAGCAACTGCCTGAGAAGTACAAGGAAATTTTCTTCGATCAGTCTAAAAATGGCTACG
CCGGATACATTGACGGCGGAGCAAGCCAGGAGGAATTTTACAAATTTATTAAGCCCATCTTGGAAAAAAT
GGACGGCACCGAGGAGCTGCTGGTAAAGCTTAACAGAGAAGATCTGTTGCGCAAACAGCGCACTTTCGAC
AATGGAAGCATCCCCCACCAGATTCACCTGGGCGAACTGCACGCTATCCTCAGGCGGCAAGAGGATTTCT
ACCCCTTTTTGAAAGATAACAGGGAAAAGATTGAGAAAATCCTCACATTTCGGATACCCTACTATGTAGG
CCCCCTCGCCCGGGGAAATTCCAGATTCGCGTGGATGACTCGCAAATCAGAAGAGACCATCACTCCCTGG
AACTTCGAGGAAGTCGTGGATAAGGGGGCCTCTGCCCAGTCCTTCATCGAAAGGATGACTAACTTTGATA
AAAATCTGCCTAACGAAAAGGTGCTTCCTAAACACTCTCTGCTGTACGAGTACTTCACAGTTTATAACGA
GCTCACCAAGGTCAAATACGTCACAGAAGGGATGAGAAAGCCAGCATTCCTGTCTGGAGAGCAGAAGAAA
GCTATCGTGGACCTCCTCTTCAAGACGAACCGGAAAGTTACCGTGAAACAGCTCAAAGAGGACTATTTCA
AAAAGATTGAATGTTTCGACTCTGTTGAAATCAGCGGAGTGGAGGATCGCTTCAACGCATCCCTGGGAAC
GTATCACGATCTCCTGAAAATCATTAAAGACAAGGACTTCCTGGACAATGAGGAGAACGAGGACATTCTT
GAGGACATTGTCCTCACCCTTACGTTGTTTGAAGATAGGGAGATGATTGAAGAACGCTTGAAAACTTACG
CTCATCTCTTCGACGACAAAGTCATGAAACAGCTCAAGAGGCGCCGATATACAGGATGGGGGCGGCTGTC
AAGAAAACTGATCAATGGGATCCGAGACAAGCAGAGTGGAAAGACAATCCTGGATTTTCTTAAGTCCGAT
GGATTTGCCAACCGGAACTTCATGCAGTTGATCCATGATGACTCTCTCACCTTTAAGGAGGACATCCAGA
AAGCACAAGTTTCTGGCCAGGGGGACAGTCTCCACGAGCACATCGCTAATCTTGCAGGTAGCCCAGCTAT
CAAAAAGGGAATACTGCAGACCGTTAAGGTCGTGGATGAACTCGTCAAAGTAATGGGAAGGCATAAGCCC
GAGAATATCGTTATCGAGATGGCCCGAGAGAACCAAACTACCCAGAAGGGACAGAAGAACAGTAGGGAAA
GGATGAAGAGGATTGAAGAGGGTATAAAAGAACTGGGGTCCCAAATCCTTAAGGAACACCCAGTTGAAAA
CACCCAGCTTCAGAATGAGAAGCTCTACCTGTACTACCTGCAGAACGGCAGGGACATGTACGTGGATCAG
GAACTGGACATCAATCGGCTCTCCGACTACGACGTGGCTGCTATCGTGCCCCAGTCTTTTCTCAAAGATG
ATTCTATTGATAATAAAGTGTTGACAAGATCCGATAAAGCTAGAGGGAAGAGTGATAACGTCCCCTCAGA
AGAAGTTGTCAAGAAAATGAAAAATTATTGGCGGCAGCTGCTGAACGCCAAACTGATCACACAACGGAAG
TTCGATAATCTGACTAAGGCTGAACGAGGTGGCCTGTCTGAGTTGGATAAAGCCGGCTTCATCAAAAGGC
AGCTTGTTGAGACACGCCAGATCACCAAGCACGTGGCCCAAATTCTCGATTCACGCATGAACACCAAGTA
CGATGAAAATGACAAACTGATTCGAGAGGTGAAAGTTATTACTCTGAAGTCTAAGCTGGTCTCAGATTTC
AGAAAGGACTTTCAGTTTTATAAGGTGAGAGAGATCAACAATTACCACCATGCGCATGATGCCTACCTGA
ATGCAGTGGTAGGCACTGCACTTATCAAAAAATATCCCAAGCTTGAATCTGAATTTGTTTACGGAGACTA
TAAAGTGTACGATGTTAGGAAAATGATCGCAAAGTCTGAGCAGGAAATAGGCAAGGCCACCGCTAAGTAC
TTCTTTTACAGCAATATTATGAATTTTTTCAAGACCGAGATTACACTGGCCAATGGAGAGATTCGGAAGC
GACCACTTATCGAAACAAACGGAGAAACAGGAGAAATCGTGTGGGACAAGGGTAGGGATTTCGCGACAGT
CCGGAAGGTCCTGTCCATGCCGCAGGTGAACATCGTTAAAAAGACCGAAGTACAGACCGGAGGCTTCTCC
AAGGAAAGTATCCTCCCGAAAAGGAACAGCGACAAGCTGATCGCACGCAAAAAAGATTGGGACCCCAAGA
AATACGGCGGATTCGATTCTCCTACAGTCGCTTACAGTGTACTGGTTGTGGCCAAAGTGGAGAAAGGGAA
GTCTAAAAAACTCAAAAGCGTCAAGGAACTGCTGGGCATCACAATCATGGAGCGATCAAGCTTCGAAAAA
AACCCCATCGACTTTCTCGAGGCGAAAGGATATAAAGAGGTCAAAAAAGACCTCATCATTAAGCTTCCCA
AGTACTCTCTCTTTGAGCTTGAAAACGGCCGGAAACGAATGCTCGCTAGTGCGGGCGAGCTGCAGAAAGG
TAACGAGCTGGCACTGCCCTCTAAATACGTTAATTTCTTGTATCTGGCCAGCCACTATGAAAAGCTCAAA
GGGTCTCCCGAAGATAATGAGCAGAAGCAGCTGTTCGTGGAACAACACAAACACTACCTTGATGAGATCA
TCGAGCAAATAAGCGAATTCTCCAAAAGAGTGATCCTCGCCGACGCTAACCTCGATAAGGTGCTTTCTGC
TTACAATAAGCACAGGGATAAGCCCATCAGGGAGCAGGCAGAAAACATTATCCACTTGTTTACTCTGACC
AACTTGGGCGCGCCTGCAGCCTTCAAGTACTTCGACACCACCATAGACAGAAAGCGGTACACCTCTACAA
AGGAGGTCCTGGACGCCACACTGATTCATCAGTCAATTACGGGGCTCTATGAAACAAGAATCGACCTCTC
TCAGCTCGGTGGAGACAGCAGGGCTGACCCCAAGAAGAAGAGGAAGGTGGAGGCCAGCGGTTCCGGACGG
GCTGACGCATTGGACGATTTTGATCTGGATATGCTGGGAAGTGACGCCCTCGATGATTTTGACCTTGACA
TGCTTGGTTCGGATGCCCTTGATGACTTTGACCTCGACATGCTCGGCAGTGACGCCCTTGATGATTTCGA
CCTGGACATGCTGATTAACTCTAGATGATAAGAATTCCTAGAGCTCGCTGATCAGCCTCGACTGTGCCTT
CTAGTTGCCAGCCATCTGTTGTTTGCCCCTCCCCCGTGCCTTCCTTGACCCTGGAAGGTGCCACTCCCAC
TGTCCTTTCCTAATAAAATGAGGAAATTGCATCGCATTGTCTGAGTAGGTGTCATTCTATTCTGGGGGGT
GGGGTGGGGCAGGACAGCAAGGGGGAGGATTGGGAAGAGAATAGCAGGCATGCTGGGGAGCGGCCGCAGG
AACCCCTAGTGATGGAGTTGGCCACTCCCTCTCTGCGCGCTCGCTCGCTCACTGAGGCCGGGCGACCAAA
GGTCGCCCGACGCCCGGGCTTTGCCCGGGCGGCCTCAGTGAGCGAGCGAGCGCGCAGCTGCCTGCAGGGG
CGCCTGATGCGGTATTTTCTCCTTACGCATCTGTGCGGTATTTCACACCGCATA
[95 nt withheld, positions 4815-4909]
T
[46 nt withheld, positions 4911-4956]
C
[141 nt withheld, positions 4958-5098]
CCTTTGACGTTGGAGTCCACGTTCTTT
[37 nt withheld, positions 5126-5162]
ACTCTATCTCGGGCTATTCTTTTGATTTATAAGGGATTTTGCCGATTTCGGTCTATTGGTTAAAAAATGA
GCTGATTTAACAAAAATTTAACGCGAATTTTAACAAAATATTAACGTTTACAATTTTATGGTGCACTCTC
AGTACAATCTGCTCTGATGCCGCATAGTTAAGCCAGCCCCGACACCCGCCAACACCCGCTGACGCGCCCT
GACGGGCTTGTCTGCTCCCGGCATCCGCTTACAGACAAGCTGTGACCGTCTCCGGGAGCTGCATGTGTCA
GAGGTTTTCACCGTCATCACCGAAACGCGCGAGACGAAAGGGCCTCGTGATACGCCTATTTTTATAGGTT
AATGTCATGATAATAATGGTTTCTTAGACGTCAGGTGGCACTTTTCGGGGAAATGTGCGCGGAACCCCTA
TTTGTTTATTTTTCTAAATACATTCAAATATGTATCCGCTCATGAGACAATAACCCTGATAAATGCTTCA
ATAATATTGAAAAAGGAAGAGTATGAGTATTCAACATTTCCGTGTCGCCCTTATTCCCTTTTTTGCGGCA
TTTTGCCTTCCTGTTTTTGCTCACCCAGAAACGCTGGTGAAAGTAAAAGATGCTGAAGATCAGTTGGGTG
CACGAGTGGGTTACATCGAACTGGATCTCAACAGCGGTAAGATCCTTGAGAGTTTTCGCCCCGAAGAACG
TTTTCCAATGATGAGCACTTTTAAAGTTCTGCTATGTGGCGCGGTATTATCCCGTATTGACGCCGGGCAA
GAGCAACTCGGTCGCCGCATACACTATTCTCAGAATGACTTGGTTGAGTACTCACCAGTCACAGAAAAGC
ATCTTACGGATGGCATGACAGTAAGAGAATTATGCAGTGCTGCCATAACCATGAGTGATAACACTGCGGC
CAACTTACTTCTGACAACGATCGGAGGACCGAAGGAGCTAACCGCTTTTTTGCACAACATGGGGGATCAT
GTAACTCGCCTTGATCGTTGGGAACCGGAGCTGAATGAAGCCATACCAAACGACGAGCGTGACACCACGA
TGCCTGTAGCAATGGCAACAACGTTGCGCAAACTATTAACTGGCGAACTACTTACTCTAGCTTCCCGGCA
ACAATTAATAGACTGGATGGAGGCGGATAAAGTTGCAGGACCACTTCTGCGCTCGGCCCTTCCGGCTGGC
TGGTTTATTGCTGATAAATCTGGAGCCGGTGAGCGTGGAAGCCGCGGTATCATTGCAGCACTGGGGCCAG
ATGGTAAGCCCTCCCGTATCGTAGTTATCTACACGACGGGGAGTCAGGCAACTATGGATGAACGAAATAG
ACAGATCGCTGAGATAGGTGCCTCACTGATTAAGCATTGGTAACTGTCAGACCAAGTTTACTCATATATA
CTTTAGATTGATTTAAAACTTCATTTTTAATTTAAAAGGATCTAGGTGAAGATCCTTTTTGATAATCTCA
TGACCAAAATCCCTTAACGTGAGTTTTCGTTCCACTGAGCGTCAGACCCCGTAGAAAAGATCAAAGGATC
TTCTTGAGATCCTTTTTTTCTGCGCGTAATCTGCTGCTTGCAAACAAAAAAACCACCGCTACCAGCGGTG
GTTTGTTTGCCGGATCAAGAGCTACCAACTCTTTTTCCGAAGGTAACTGGCTTCAGCAGAGCGCAGATAC
CAAATACTGTTCTTCTAGTGTAGCCGTAGTTAGGCCACCACTTCAAGAACTCTGTAGCACCGCCTACATA
CCTCGCTCTGCTAATCCTGTTACCAGTGGCTGCTGCCAGTGGCGATAAGTCGTGTCTTACCGGGTTGGAC
TCAAGACGATAGTTACCGGATAAGGCGCAGCGGTCGGGCTGAACGGGGGGTTCGTGCACACAGCCCAGCT
TGGAGCGAACGACCTACACCGAACTGAGATACCTACAGCGTGAGCTATGAGAAAGCGCCACGCTTCCCGA
AGGGAGAAAGGCGGACAGGTATCCGGTAAGCGGCAGGGTCGGAACAGGAGAGCGCACGAGGGAGCTTCCA
GGGGGAAACGCCTGGTATCTTTATAGTCCTGTCGGGTTTCGCCACCTCTGACTTGAGCGTCGATTTTTGT
GATGCTCGTCAGGGGGGCGGAGCCTATGGAAAAACGCCAGCAACGCGGCCTTTTTACGGTTCCTGGCCTT
TTGCTGGCCTTTTGCTCACATGTGAGGGCCTATTTCCCATGATTCCTTCATATTTGCATATACGATACAA
GGCTGTTAGAGAGATAATTGGAATTAATTTGACTGTAAACACAAAGATATTAGTACAAAATACGTGACGT
AGAAAGTAATAATTTCTTGGGTAGTTTGCAGTTTTAAAATTATGTTTTAAAATGGACTATCATATGCTTA
CCGTAACTTGAAAGTATTTCGATTTCTTGGCTTTATATATCTTGTGGAAAGGACGAAACACCGGGTCTTC
GAGAAGACCTGTTTTAGAGCTAGAAATAGCAAGTTAAAATAAGGCTAGTCCGTTATCAACTTGAAAAAGT
GGCACCGAGTCGGTGCTTTTTTGTTTTAGAGCTAGAAATAGCAAGTTAAAATAAGGCTAGTCCGTTTTTA
GCGCGTGCGCCAATTCTGCAGACAAATGGCTCTAGAGG
